Addgene plasmid #169567: pTS2366-Tier1-PhCMV_F-type
Purpose: Tier-1 vector encoding PhCMV-driven F-type transactivator domain (PhCMV-F-type-pA).
Depositing lab: Martin Fussenegger. Depositing organization: ETH Zurich (Swiss Federal Institute of Technology). Publication: A versatile plasmid architecture for mammalian synthetic biology (VAMSyB). Haellman V, Strittmatter T, Bertschi A, Stucheli P, Fussenegger M. Metab Eng. 2021 Jul;66:41-50. doi: 10.1016/j.ymben.2021.04.003. Epub 2021 Apr 18. PubMed 33857582.
Backbone
  Vector backbone: pMM1 (pcDNA3.1-based)
  Backbone size w/o insert (bp): 4435
  Vector type: Mammalian Expression
  Selectable markers: Neomycin (select with G418)
Growth in bacteria
  Bacterial resistance: Ampicillin, 100 μg/mL
  Growth temperature: 37°C
  Growth strain: DH5alpha
  Copy number: High Copy
Gene/Insert
  Gene/Insert name: PCMV-driven F-type VP16 (alt name: PCMV-F-type)
  Species: herpes simplex virus
  Promoter: PhCMV
  Cloning method: Restriction Enzyme; 5′ cloning site Unknown (unknown if destroyed)
  Sequencing primers: 5′ AmpStart; 3′ BGH-rev
Terms and licenses: Academic/Nonprofit Terms; Industry Terms: Not Available to Industry
How to cite: pTS2366-Tier1-PhCMV_F-type was a gift from Martin Fussenegger (Addgene plasmid # 169567 ; http://n2t.net/addgene:169567 ; RRID:Addgene_169567)
