[The description below was written by a language model from this plasmid's Addgene catalogue record and pLannotate feature annotations shown in this document.]
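Description:
pTS2366-Tier1-PhCMV_F-type is a mammalian expression plasmid built on pMM1, a pcDNA3.1-derived backbone, and belongs to the "Tier-1" level of the VAMSyB modular plasmid architecture for mammalian synthetic biology. The sequenced record is about 5.3 kb. In E. coli it is maintained at high copy through a ColE1/pUC-type origin and selected with ampicillin via the β-lactamase gene and its own promoter. An f1 origin is also present. For mammalian cells, an SV40 enhancer/early promoter drives the neomycin phosphotransferase gene, terminated by an SV40 polyadenylation signal, which allows G418 selection. The annotation also picks up short backbone remnants: a ble fragment, lac promoter/operator and CAP site, a lacI fragment, and a small match to a truncated HIV-1 LTR just after the CMV promoter. These appear to be carry-over or partial homology hits rather than functional parts.

The payload is a single expression unit, PhCMV-F-type-pA. The human cytomegalovirus immediate early enhancer and promoter drive a short coding sequence for the "F-type" transactivation domain derived from herpes simplex virus VP16, followed by the bovine growth hormone polyadenylation signal. The feature table annotates this roughly 110 bp coding region as three tandem repeats of the minimal VP16 activation domain, a compact alternative to the full-length VP16 activation domain. A T7 promoter lies between the CMV promoter and the insert. No DNA-binding domain or other fusion partner is annotated, so the plasmid appears to supply the activation module alone. This fits use as a standardised part for building synthetic transactivators or as a control, although the record does not spell out a specific application or the cloning sites used.
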