Features (pLannotate 1.2.2; 19 found; start..end, strand, type, name):
    142..445     +  enhancer       CMV enhancer: human cytomegalovirus immediate early enhancer
    446..649     +  promoter       CMV promoter: human cytomegalovirus (CMV) immediate early promoter
    645..678     +  LTR            5' LTR (truncated) (fragment): truncated 5' long terminal repeat (LTR) from HIV-1
    694..712     +  promoter       T7 promoter: promoter for bacteriophage T7 RNA polymerase
    762..872     +  CDS            VP48: 3 tandem repeats of the minimal activation domain of herpes simplex virus VP16 (Cheng et al., 2013)
    939..1163    +  polyA_signal   bGH poly(A) signal: bovine growth hormone polyadenylation signal
   1167..1188    +  promoter       SV40 promoter (fragment): SV40 enhancer and early promoter
   1209..1637    +  rep_origin     f1 ori (sequence partly withheld): f1 bacteriophage origin of replication; arrow indicates direction of (+) strand synthesis
   1651..1980    +  promoter       SV40 promoter: SV40 enhancer and early promoter
   2047..2838    +  CDS            neo: KKA2_KLEPN - Also known as kan, nptII. Experimental evidence at protein level: Swiss-Prot protein existence level 1. Resistance to kanamycin, neomycin, paromomycin, ribostamycin, butirosin and gentamicin B. From Klebsiella pneumoniae.
   2862..3020    +  CDS            ble (fragment): BLE_KLEPN - Experimental evidence at protein level: Swiss-Prot protein existence level 1. Binding protein with a strong affinity to the bleomycin family of antibiotics. Binds to CL990; an antimitotic-antibiotic compound. From Klebsiella pneumoniae.
   3015..3136    +  polyA_signal   SV40 poly(A) signal: SV40 polyadenylation signal
   3209..3225    -  protein_bind   lac operator: The lac repressor binds to the lac operator to inhibit transcription in E. coli. This inhibition can be relieved by adding lactose or isopropyl-β-D-thiogalactopyranoside (IPTG). lac repressor encoded by lacI
   3233..3263    -  promoter       lac promoter: promoter for the E. coli lac operon
   3278..3299    -  protein_bind   CAP binding site: CAP binding activates transcription in the presence of cAMP. E. coli catabolite activator protein
   3312..3404    -  CDS            lacI (fragment): lac repressor; lacI; The lac repressor binds to the lac operator to inhibit transcription in E. coli. This inhibition can be relieved by adding lactose or isopropyl-β-D-thiogalactopyranoside (IPTG).
   3587..4175    -  rep_origin     ori: high-copy-number ColE1/pMB1/pBR322/pUC origin of replication
   4346..5206    -  CDS            AmpR: β-lactamase; bla; confers resistance to ampicillin, carbenicillin, and related antibiotics
   5207..5311    -  promoter       AmpR promoter: bla
>Addgene plasmid #169567 | pTS2366-Tier1-PhCMV_F-type | addgene full sequence | sequence record 364997 | Addgene NGS Result
TTCCCCGAAAAGTGCCACCTGACGTCGACGGATCGGGAGATCTCCACGCGTGGTACCCTCGAGTTGACAT
TGATTATTGAGTAGTTATTAATAGTAATCAATTACGGGGTCATTAGTTCATAGCCCATATATGGAGTTCC
GCGTTACATAACTTACGGTAAATGGCCCGCCTGGCTGACCGCCCAACGACCCCCGCCCATTGACGTCAAT
AATGACGTATGTTCCCATAGTAACGCCAATAGGGACTTTCCATTGACGTCAATGGGTGGAGTATTTACGG
TAAACTGCCCACTTGGCAGTACATCAAGTGTATCATATGCCAAGTACGCCCCCTATTGACGTCAATGACG
GTAAATGGCCCGCCTGGCATTATGCCCAGTACATGACCTTATGGGACTTTCCTACTTGGCAGTACATCTA
CGTATTAGTCATCGCTATTACCATGGTGATGCGGTTTTGGCAGTACATCAATGGGCGTGGATAGCGGTTT
GACTCACGGGGATTTCCAAGTCTCCACCCCATTGACGTCAATGGGAGTTTGTTTTGGCACCAAAATCAAC
GGGACTTTCCAAAATGTCGTAACAACTCCGCCCCATTGACGCAAATGGGCGGTAGGCGTGTACGGTGGGA
GGTCTATATAAGCAGAGCTCTCTGGCTAACTAGAGAACCCACTGCTTACTGGCTTATCGAAATTAATACG
ACTCACTATAGGGAGACCCAAGCTGTTCGAAGCGGAATTCACCATGACTAGTGCACCGGCCGACGCCCTT
GACGATTTTGACTTAGACATGCTCCCAGCCGATGCCCTTGACGACTTTGACCTTGATATGCTGCCTGCTG
ACGCTCTTGACGATTTTGACCTTGACATGCTCCCCGGGGCTAGCGGATCCACCGGTGTCTAGAAAGCTTT
GAGGCCGGCCTGCAGGGATCAGCCTCGACTGTGCCTTCTAGTTGCCAGCCATCTGTTGTTTGCCCCTCCC
CCGTGCCTTCCTTGACCCTGGAAGGTGCCACTCCCACTGTCCTTTCCTAATAAAATGAGGAAATTGCATC
GCATTGTCTGAGTAGGTGTCATTCTATTCTGGGGGGTGGGGTGGGGCAGGACAGCAAGGGGGAGGATTGG
GAAGACAATAGCAGGCATGCTGGGGATGCGGTGGGCTCTATGGCTTCTGAGGCGGAAAGAACCAGCTGGG
GCTCTAGGGGGTATCCCC
[124 nt withheld, positions 1209-1332]
C
[91 nt withheld, positions 1334-1424]
A
[49 nt withheld, positions 1426-1474]
CCTTTGACGTTGGAGTCCACGTTCTTT
[37 nt withheld, positions 1502-1538]
ACCCTATCTCGGTCTATTCTTTTGATTTATAAGGGATTTTGCCGATTTCGGCCTATTGGTTAAAAAATGA
GCTGATTTAACAAAAATTTAACGCGAATTAATTCTGTGGAATGTGTGTCAGTTAGGGTGTGGAAAGTCCC
CAGGCTCCCCAGCAGGCAGAAGTATGCAAAGCATGCATCTCAATTAGTCAGCAACCAGGTGTGGAAAGTC
CCCAGGCTCCCCAGCAGGCAGAAGTATGCAAAGCATGCATCTCAATTAGTCAGCAACCATAGTCCCGCCC
CTAACTCCGCCCATCCCGCCCCTAACTCCGCCCAGTTCCGCCCATTCTCCGCCCCATGGCTGACTAATTT
TTTTTATTTATGCAGAGGCCGAGGCCGCCTCTGCCTCTGAGCTATTCCAGAAGTAGTGAGGAGGCTTTTT
TGGAGGCCTAGGCTTTTGCAAAAAGCTCCCGGGAGCTTGTATATCCATTTTCGGATCTGATCAAGAGACA
GGATGAGGATCGTTTCGCATGATTGAACAAGATGGATTGCACGCAGGTTCTCCGGCCGCTTGGGTGGAGA
GGCTATTCGGCTATGACTGGGCACAACAGACAATCGGCTGCTCTGATGCCGCCGTGTTCCGGCTGTCAGC
GCAGGGGCGCCCGGTTCTTTTTGTCAAGACCGACCTGTCCGGTGCCCTGAATGAACTGCAGGACGAGGCA
GCGCGGCTATCGTGGCTGGCCACGACGGGCGTTCCTTGCGCAGCTGTGCTCGACGTTGTCACTGAAGCGG
GAAGGGACTGGCTGCTATTGGGCGAAGTGCCGGGGCAGGATCTCCTGTCATCTCACCTTGCTCCTGCCGA
GAAAGTATCCATCATGGCTGATGCAATGCGGCGGCTGCATACGCTTGATCCGGCTACCTGCCCATTCGAC
CACCAAGCGAAACATCGCATCGAGCGAGCACGTACTCGGATGGAAGCCGGTCTTGTCGATCAGGATGATC
TGGACGAAGAGCATCAGGGGCTCGCGCCAGCCGAACTGTTCGCCAGGCTCAAGGCGCGCATGCCCGACGG
CGAGGATCTCGTCGTGACCCATGGCGATGCCTGCTTGCCGAATATCATGGTGGAAAATGGCCGCTTTTCT
GGATTCATCGACTGTGGCCGGCTGGGTGTGGCGGACCGCTATCAGGACATAGCGTTGGCTACCCGTGATA
TTGCTGAAGAGCTTGGCGGCGAATGGGCTGACCGCTTCCTCGTGCTTTACGGTATCGCCGCTCCCGATTC
GCAGCGCATCGCCTTCTATCGCCTTCTTGACGAGTTCTTCTGAGCGGGACTCTGGGGTTCGAAATGACCG
ACCAAGCGACGCCCAACCTGCCATCACGAGATTTCGATTCCACCGCCGCCTTCTATGAAAGGTTGGGCTT
CGGAATCGTTTTCCGGGACGCCGGCTGGATGATCCTCCAGCGCGGGGATCTCATGCTGGAGTTCTTCGCC
CACCCCAACTTGTTTATTGCAGCTTATAATGGTTACAAATAAAGCAATAGCATCACAAATTTCACAAATA
AAGCATTTTTTTCACTGCATTCTAGTTGTGGTTTGTCCAAACTCATCAATGTATCTTATCATGTCTGTAT
ACCGTCGACCTCTAGCTAGAGCTTGGCGTAATCATGGTCATAGCTGTTTCCTGTGTGAAATTGTTATCCG
CTCACAATTCCACACAACATACGAGCCGGAAGCATAAAGTGTAAAGCCTGGGGTGCCTAATGAGTGAGCT
AACTCACATTAATTGCGTTGCGCTCACTGCCCGCTTTCCAGTCGGGAAACCTGTCGTGCCAGCTGCATTA
ATGAATCGGCCAACGCGCGGGGAGAGGCGGTTTGCGTATTGGGCGCTCTTCCGCTTCCTCGCTCACTGAC
TCGCTGCGCTCGGTCGTTCGGCTGCGGCGAGCGGTATCAGCTCACTCAAAGGCGGTAATACGGTTATCCA
CAGAATCAGGGGATAACGCAGGAAAGAACATGTGAGCAAAAGGCCAGCAAAAGGCCAGGAACCGTAAAAA
GGCCGCGTTGCTGGCGTTTTTCCATAGGCTCCGCCCCCCTGACGAGCATCACAAAAATCGACGCTCAAGT
CAGAGGTGGCGAAACCCGACAGGACTATAAAGATACCAGGCGTTTCCCCCTGGAAGCTCCCTCGTGCGCT
CTCCTGTTCCGACCCTGCCGCTTACCGGATACCTGTCCGCCTTTCTCCCTTCGGGAAGCGTGGCGCTTTC
TCATAGCTCACGCTGTAGGTATCTCAGTTCGGTGTAGGTCGTTCGCTCCAAGCTGGGCTGTGTGCACGAA
CCCCCCGTTCAGCCCGACCGCTGCGCCTTATCCGGTAACTATCGTCTTGAGTCCAACCCGGTAAGACACG
ACTTATCGCCACTGGCAGCAGCCACTGGTAACAGGATTAGCAGAGCGAGGTATGTAGGCGGTGCTACAGA
GTTCTTGAAGTGGTGGCCTAACTACGGCTACACTAGAAGAACAGTATTTGGTATCTGCGCTCTGCTGAAG
CCAGTTACCTTCGGAAAAAGAGTTGGTAGCTCTTGATCCGGCAAACAAACCACCGCTGGTAGCGGTGGTT
TTTTTGTTTGCAAGCAGCAGATTACGCGCAGAAAAAAAGGATCTCAAGAAGATCCTTTGATCTTTTCTAC
GGGGTCTGACGCTCAGTGGAACGAAAACTCACGTTAAGGGATTTTGGTCATGAGATTATCAAAAAGGATC
TTCACCTAGATCCTTTTAAATTAAAAATGAAGTTTTAAATCAATCTAAAGTATATATGAGTAAACTTGGT
CTGACAGTTACCAATGCTTAATCAGTGAGGCACCTATCTCAGCGATCTGTCTATTTCGTTCATCCATAGT
TGCCTGACTCCCCGTCGTGTAGATAACTACGATACGGGAGGGCTTACCATCTGGCCCCAGTGCTGCAATG
ATACCGCGAGACCCACGCTCACCGGCTCCAGATTTATCAGCAATAAACCAGCCAGCCGGAAGGGCCGAGC
GCAGAAGTGGTCCTGCAACTTTATCCGCCTCCATCCAGTCTATTAATTGTTGCCGGGAAGCTAGAGTAAG
TAGTTCGCCAGTTAATAGTTTGCGCAACGTTGTTGCCATTGCTACAGGCATCGTGGTGTCACGCTCGTCG
TTTGGTATGGCTTCATTCAGCTCCGGTTCCCAACGATCAAGGCGAGTTACATGATCCCCCATGTTGTGCA
AAAAAGCGGTTAGCTCCTTCGGTCCTCCGATCGTTGTCAGAAGTAAGTTGGCCGCAGTGTTATCACTCAT
GGTTATGGCAGCACTGCATAATTCTCTTACTGTCATGCCATCCGTAAGATGCTTTTCTGTGACTGGTGAG
TACTCAACCAAGTCATTCTGAGAATAGTGTATGCGGCGACCGAGTTGCTCTTGCCCGGCGTCAATACGGG
ATAATACCGCGCCACATAGCAGAACTTTAAAAGTGCTCATCATTGGAAAACGTTCTTCGGGGCGAAAACT
CTCAAGGATCTTACCGCTGTTGAGATCCAGTTCGATGTAACCCACTCGTGCACCCAACTGATCTTCAGCA
TCTTTTACTTTCACCAGCGTTTCTGGGTGAGCAAAAACAGGAAGGCAAAATGCCGCAAAAAAGGGAATAA
GGGCGACACGGAAATGTTGAATACTCATACTCTTCCTTTTTCAATATTATTGAAGCATTTATCAGGGTTA
TTGTCTCATGAGCGGATACATATTTGAATGTATTTAGAAAAATAAACAAATAGGGGTTCCGCGCACAT
